Addgene plasmid #125551: pDEST-N2H-F1-empty vector
Purpose: (Empty Backbone) N2H assay vector with nanoluc fragment1 (empty control, no Gateway cloning site, expressing nanoluc fragment1)
Depositing lab: Marc Vidal. Depositing organization: Dana-Farber Cancer Institute. Publication: Maximizing binary interactome mapping with a minimal number of assays. Choi SG, Olivet J, Cassonnet P, Vidalain PO, Luck K, Lambourne L, Spirohn K, Lemmens I, Dos Santos M, Demeret C, Jones L, Rangarajan S, Bian W, Coutant EP, Janin YL, van der Werf S, Trepte P, Wanker EE, De Las Rivas J, Tavernier J, Twizere JC, Hao T, Hill DE, Vidal M, Calderwood MA, Jacob Y. Nat Commun. 2019 Aug 29;10(1):3907. doi: 10.1038/s41467-019-11809-2. PubMed 31467278.
Backbone
  Vector backbone: custom made
  Backbone manufacturer: we built
  Backbone size (bp): 8332
  Vector type: Mammalian Expression, Yeast Expression ; in vitro expression
  Promoter: synthetic promoter containing yeast, mammalian, and in vitro expression elements
  Selectable markers: LEU2
  Tag / fusion protein: NanoLuc fragment1 alone without any attached protein
Growth in bacteria
  Bacterial resistance: Ampicillin, 100 μg/mL
  Growth temperature: 37°C
  Growth strain: DH5alpha
  Copy number: High Copy
Terms and licenses: Academic/Nonprofit Terms; Industry Terms: Not Available to Industry
Depositor comments: Please visit https://www.biorxiv.org/content/10.1101/530790v1.full for bioRxiv preprint.
How to cite: pDEST-N2H-F1-empty vector was a gift from Marc Vidal (Addgene plasmid # 125551 ; http://n2t.net/addgene:125551 ; RRID:Addgene_125551)
