[The description below was written by a language model from this plasmid's Addgene catalogue record and pLannotate feature annotations shown in this document.]
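Description:
pDEST-N2H-F1-empty vector is a custom-built, multi-host expression plasmid of about 8.3 kb that serves as the empty control for the N2H assay, a split-NanoLuc complementation method for detecting binary protein–protein interactions. Unlike the Gateway destination vectors of the same series, it has no Gateway cloning site and expresses NanoLuc fragment 1 alone, with no protein attached. It therefore provides a background reference when paired with a partner carrying the complementary fragment. In E. coli it is maintained through a high-copy ColE1/pUC-type origin with ampicillin resistance (AmpR), and an f1 origin is also present. In yeast it replicates through the 2μ origin and is selected by the LEU2 auxotrophic marker under its own promoter. An SV40 origin is annotated as well, which can support episomal replication in mammalian cells that supply large T antigen.

The record describes the expression cassette as driven by a synthetic promoter that combines yeast, mammalian and in vitro expression elements. The feature table, generated from a partial NGS sequence slightly shorter than the stated backbone size, shows a CMV enhancer and partial CMV promoter. These are followed by an HSV TK promoter fragment, a T7 promoter for in vitro transcription, and a cripavirus IRES immediately upstream of the NanoLuc fragment; no distinct yeast promoter element is annotated. Downstream lie a loxP site, an SV40 poly(A) signal annotated on the opposite strand, the yeast ADH1 terminator and a loxN site; the record does not explain the purpose of the two incompatible lox sites. Short lacI, rop, bom and yeast gene fragments appear to be remnants of parental vectors and of sequence flanking the LEU2 marker.
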