Features (pLannotate 1.2.2; 24 found; start..end, strand, type, name):
      3..380     +  enhancer       CMV enhancer: human cytomegalovirus immediate early enhancer
    381..529     +  promoter       CMV promoter (fragment): human cytomegalovirus (CMV) immediate early promoter
    627..753     +  promoter       HSV TK promoter (fragment): herpes simplex virus thymidine kinase promoter
    757..775     +  promoter       T7 promoter: promoter for bacteriophage T7 RNA polymerase
    779..979     +  ncRNA          IRES Cripavirus: Accession: RF00458 - Cripavirus internal ribosome entry site (IRES)
    975..1169    +  CDS            Nluc (fragment): NanoLuc® luciferase human codon-optimized
   1186..1219    +  protein_bind   loxP: Cre-mediated recombination occurs in the 8-bp core sequence (GCATACAT). Cre recombinase
   1274..1355    -  polyA_signal   SV40 poly(A) signal: SV40 polyadenylation signal
   1420..1607    +  terminator     ADH1 terminator: S. cerevisiae ADH1; transcription terminator for the S. cerevisiae alcohol dehydrogenase 1 (ADH1) gene
   1612..1645    +  protein_bind   loxN: Cre-mediated recombination occurs in the 8-bp core sequence (GTATACCT). loxN sites are compatible with each other, but incompatible with loxP or lox2272 sites. Cre recombinase
   1660..1795    +  rep_origin     SV40 ori: SV40 origin of replication
   1829..1882    -  CDS            lacI (fragment): lac repressor; lacI; The lac repressor binds to the lac operator to inhibit transcription in E. coli. This inhibition can be relieved by adding lactose or isopropyl-β-D-thiogalactopyranoside (IPTG).
   2065..2653    -  rep_origin     ori: high-copy-number ColE1/pMB1/pBR322/pUC origin of replication
   2824..3684    -  CDS            AmpR: β-lactamase; bla; confers resistance to ampicillin, carbenicillin, and related antibiotics
   3685..3789    -  promoter       AmpR promoter: bla
   3816..5158    -  rep_origin     2μ ori: yeast 2μ plasmid origin of replication
   5226..5261    +  CDS            rop (fragment): Rop protein, which maintains plasmids at low copy number; rop
   5363..5413    +  misc_feature   bom (fragment): basis of mobility region from pBR322
   5412..5528    +  CDS            NFS1 (fragment): NFS1_YEAST - Also known as SPL1 From Saccharomyces cerevisiae (strain ATCC 204508 / S288c) (Baker's yeast).
   5890..6984    -  CDS            LEU2: 3-isopropylmalate dehydrogenase, required for leucine biosynthesis; S. cerevisiae LEU2; yeast auxotrophic marker
   6985..7392    -  promoter       LEU2 promoter: S. cerevisiae LEU2
   7532..7609    -  CDS            YO192_YEAST (fragment): Experimental evidence at protein level: Swiss-Prot protein existence level 1. From Saccharomyces cerevisiae (strain ATCC 204508 / S288c) (Baker's yeast).
   7640..7692    +  misc_feature   bom (fragment): basis of mobility region from pBR322
   7720..8148    -  rep_origin     f1 ori (sequence partly withheld): f1 bacteriophage origin of replication; arrow indicates direction of (+) strand synthesis
>Addgene plasmid #125551 | pDEST-N2H-F1-empty vector | addgene full sequence | sequence record 252311 | Addgene Partial NGS Result
GGCATTGATTATTGACTAGTTATTAATAGTAATCAATTACGGGGTCATTAGTTCATAGCCCATATATGGA
GTTCCGCGTTACATAACTTACGGTAAATGGCCCGCCTGGCTGACCGCCCAACGACCCCCGCCCATTGACG
TCAATAATGACGTATGTTCCCATAGTAACGCCAATAGGGACTTTCCATTGACGTCAATGGGTGGAGTATT
TACGGTAAACTGCCCACTTGGCAGTACATCAAGTGTATCATATGCCAAGTCCGCCCCCTATTGACGTCAA
TGACGGTAAATGGCCCGCCTGGCATTATGCCCAGTACATGACCTTACGGGACTTTCCTACTTGGCAGTAC
ATCTACGTATTAGTCATCGCTATTACCATGGTGATGCGGTTTTGGCAGTACACCAATGGGCGTGGATAGC
GGTTTGACTCACGGGGATTTCCAAGTCTCCACCCCATTGACGTCAATGGGAGTTTGTTTTGGCACCAAAA
TCAACGGGACTTTCCAAAATGTCGTAACAACTGCGATCGGGCGCGCCCCTCCTTGAATTAATTAAGGCGC
GCCACTGAAATTTTTAATTAAGGCGCGCCTAGCATGTGATTAATTAAGCATGTCTTTAGATCTATGATGA
CACAAACCCCGCCCAGCGTCTTGTCATTGGCGAATTCGAACACGCAGATGCAGTCGGGGCGGCGCGGTCC
CAGGTCCACTTCGCATATAAAAGGTGACGCGTGTGGATCCTCGAACACCGAGCTCTTAATACGACTCACT
ATAGGGAAAGCAAAAATGTGATCTTGCTTGTAAATACAATTTTGAGAGGTTAATAAATTACAAGTAGTGC
TATTTTTGTATTTAGGTTAGCTATTTAGCTTTACGTTCCAGGATGCCTAGTGGCAGCCCCACAATATCCA
GGAAGCCCTCTCTGCGGTTTTTCAGATTAGGTAGTCGAAAAACCTAAGAAATTTACCTATGGGCGTCTTC
ACACTCGAAGATTTCGTTGGGGACTGGCGACAGACAGCCGGCTACAACCTGGACCAAGTCCTTGAACAGG
GAGGTGTGTCCAGTTTGTTTCAGAATCTCGGGGTGTCCGTAACTCCGATCCAAAGGATTGTCCTGAGCGG
TGAAAATGGGCTGAAGATCGACATCCATGTCATCATCCCGTATGAAGGTTAATAAGCATGCGAACATAAC
TTCGTATAGCATACATTATACGAAGTTATGGAAGAAGACATGATAAGATACATTGATGAGTTTGGACAAA
CCACAACAAGAATGCAGTGAAAAAAATGCTTTATTTGTGAAATTTGTGATGCTATTGCTTTATTTGTAAC
CATTATAAGCTGCAATAAACAAGTTAACAACAACAATTGCATTCATTTTATGTTTCAGGTTCAGGGGGAG
ATGTGGGAGGTTTTTTAAAGCGAATTTCTTATGATTTATGATTTTTATTATTAAATAAGTTATAAAAAAA
ATAAGTGTATACAAATTTTAAAGTGACTCTTAGGTTTTAAAACGAAAATTCTTGTTCTTGAGTAACTCTT
TCCTGTAGGTCAGGTTGCTTTCTCAGGTATAGCATGAGGTCGCTCTTATTGACCACACCTCTACCGGCGG
AATAACTTCGTATAGTATACCTTATACGAAGTTATGCCTAACTCCGCCCATCCCGCCCCTAACTCCGCCC
AGTTCCGCCCATTCTCCGCCTCATGGCTGACTAATTTTTTTTATTTATGCAGAGGCCGAGGCCGCCTCGG
CCTCTGAGCTATTCCAGAAGTAGTGAGGACGCTTTTTTGGAGGCCGAGGCTTTTGCAAAGATCGAACAAG
AGACAGGACTGCATTAATGAATCGGCCAACGCGCGGGGAGAGGCGGTTTGCGTATTGGGCGCTCTTCCGC
TTCCTCGCTCACTGACTCGCTGCGCTCGGTCGTTCGGCTGCGGCGAGCGGTATCAGCTCACTCAAAGGCG
GTAATACGGTTATCCACAGAATCAGGGGATAACGCAGGAAAGAACATGTGAGCAAAAGGCCAGCAAAAGG
CCAGGAACCGTAAAAAGGCCGCGTTGCTGGCGTTTTTCCATAGGCTCCGCCCCCCTGACGAGCATCACAA
AAATCGACGCTCAAGTCAGAGGTGGCGAAACCCGACAGGACTATAAAGATACCAGGCGTTTCCCCCTGGA
AGCTCCCTCGTGCGCTCTCCTGTTCCGACCCTGCCGCTTACCGGATACCTGTCCGCCTTTCTCCCTTCGG
GAAGCGTGGCGCTTTCTCATAGCTCACGCTGTAGGTATCTCAGTTCGGTGTAGGTCGTTCGCTCCAAGCT
GGGCTGTGTGCACGAACCCCCCGTTCAGCCCGACCGCTGCGCCTTATCCGGTAACTATCGTCTTGAGTCC
AACCCGGTAAGACACGACTTATCGCCACTGGCAGCAGCCACTGGTAACAGGATTAGCAGAGCGAGGTATG
TAGGCGGTGCTACAGAGTTCTTGAAGTGGTGGCCTAACTACGGCTACACTAGAAGAACAGTATTTGGTAT
CTGCGCTCTGCTGAAGCCAGTTACCTTCGGAAAAAGAGTTGGTAGCTCTTGATCCGGCAAACAAACCACC
GCTGGTAGCGGTGGTTTTTTTGTTTGCAAGCAGCAGATTACGCGCAGAAAAAAAGGATCTCAAGAAGATC
CTTTGATCTTTTCTACGGGGTCTGACGCTCAGTGGAACGAAAACTCACGTTAAGGGATTTTGGTCATGAG
ATTATCAAAAAGGATCTTCACCTAGATCCTTTTAAATTAAAAATGAAGTTTTAAATCAATCTAAAGTATA
TATGAGTAAACTTGGTCTGACAGTTACCAATGCTTAATCAGTGAGGCACCTATCTCAGCGATCTGTCTAT
TTCGTTCATCCATAGTTGCCTGACTCCCCGTCGTGTAGATAACTACGATACGGGAGGGCTTACCATCTGG
CCCCAGTGCTGCAATGATACCGCGAGATCCACGCTCACCGGCTCCAGATTTATCAGCAATAAACCAGCCA
GCCGGAAGGGCCGAGCGCAGAAGTGGTCCTGCAACTTTATCCGCCTCCATCCAGTCTATTAATTGTTGCC
GGGAAGCTAGAGTAAGTAGTTCGCCAGTTAATAGTTTGCGCAACGTTGTTGCCATTGCTACAGGCATCGT
GGTGTCACGCTCGTCGTTTGGTATGGCTTCATTCAGCTCCGGTTCCCAACGATCAAGGCGAGTTACATGA
TCCCCCATGTTGTGCAAAAAAGCGGTTAGCTCCTTCGGTCCTCCGATCGTTGTCAGAAGTAAGTTGGCCG
CAGTGTTATCACTCATGGTTATGGCAGCACTGCATAATTCTCTTACTGTCATGCCATCCGTAAGATGCTT
TTCTGTGACTGGTGAGTACTCAACCAAGTCATTCTGAGAATAGTGTATGCGGCGACCGAGTTGCTCTTGC
CCGGCGTCAATACGGGATAATACCGCGCCACATAGCAGAACTTTAAAAGTGCTCATCATTGGAAAACGTT
CTTCGGGGCGAAAACTCTCAAGGATCTTACCGCTGTTGAGATCCAGTTCGATGTAACCCACTCGTGCACC
CAACTGATCTTCAGCATCTTTTACTTTCACCAGCGTTTCTGGGTGAGCAAAAACAGGAAGGCAAAATGCC
GCAAAAAAGGGAATAAGGGCGACACGGAAATGTTGAATACTCATACTCTTCCTTTTTCAATATTATTGAA
GCATTTATCAGGGTTATTGTCTCATGAGCGGATACATATTTGAATGTATTTAGAAAAATAAACAAATAGG
GGTTCCGCGCACATTTCCCCGAAAAGTGCCACCTGAACGAAGCATCTGTGCTTCATTTTGTAGAACAAAA
ATGCAACGCGAGAGCGCTAATTTTTCAAACAAAGAATCTGAGCTGCATTTTTACAGAACAGAAATGCAAC
GCGAAAGCGCTATTTTACCAACGAAGAATCTGTGCTTCATTTTTGTAAAACAAAAATGCAACGCGAGAGC
GCTAATTTTTCAAACAAAGAATCTGAGCTGCATTTTTACAGAACAGAAATGCAACGCGAGAGCGCTATTT
TACCAACAAAGAATCTATACTTCTTTTTTGTTCTACAAAAATGCATCCCGAGAGCGCTATTTTTCTAACA
AAGCATCTTAGATTACTTTTTTTCTCCTTTGTGCGCTCTATAATGCAGTCTCTTGATAACTTTTTGCACT
GTAGGTCCGTTAAGGTTAGAAGAAGGCTACTTTGGTGTCTATTTTCTCTTCCATAAAAAAAGCCTGACTC
CACTTCCCGCGTTTACTGATTACTAGCGAAGCTGCGGGTGCATTTTTTCAAGATAAAGGCATCCCCGATT
ATATTCTATACCGATGTGGATTGCGCATACTTTGTGAACAGAAAGTGATAGCGTTGATGATTCTTCATTG
GTCAGAAAATTATGAACGGTTTCTTCTATTTTGTCTCTATATACTACGTATAGGAAATGTTTACATTTTC
GTATTGTTTTCGATTCACTCTATGAATAGTTCTTACTACAATTTTTTTGTCTAAAGAGTAATACTAGAGA
TAAACATAAAAAATGTAGAGGTCGAGTTTAGATGCAAGTTCAAGGAGCGAAAGGTGGATGGGTAGGTTAT
ATAGGGATATAGCACAGAGATATATAGCAAAGAGATACTTTTGAGCAATGTTTGTGGAAGCGGTATTCGC
AATATTTTAGTAGCTCGTTACAGTCCGGTGCGTTTTTGGTTTTTTGAAAGTGCGTCTTCAGAGCGCTTTT
GGTTTTCAAAAGCGCTCTGAAGTTCCTATACTTTCTAGAGAATAGGAACTTCGGAATAGGAACTTCAAAG
CGTTTCCGAAAACGAGCGCTTCCGAAAATGCAACGCGAGCTGCGCACATACAGCTCACTGTTCACGTCGC
ACCTATATCTGCGTGTTGCCTGTATATATATATACATGAGAAGAACGGCATAGTGCGTGTTTATGCTTAA
ATGCGTACTTATATGCGTCTATTTATGTAGGATGAAAGGTAGTCTAGTACCTCCTGTGATATTATCCCAT
TCCATGCGGGGTATCGTATGCTTCCTTCAGCACTACCCTTTAGCTGTTCTATATGCTGCCACTCCTCAAT
TGGATTAGTCTCATCCTTCAATGCTATCATTTCCTTTGATATTGGATCATACTAAGAAACCATTATTATC
ATGACATTAACCTATAAAAATAGGCGTATCACGAGGCCCTTTCGTCTCGCGCGTTTCGGTGATGACGGTG
AAAACCTCTGACACATGCAGCTCCCGGAGACGGTCACAGCTTGTCTGTAAGCGGATGCCGGGAGCAGACA
AGCCCGTCAGGGCGCGTCAGCGGGTGTTGGCGGGTGTCGGGGCTGGCTTAACTATGCGGCATCAGAGCAG
ATTGTACTGAGAGTGCACCATATCGACTACGTCGTTAAGGCCGTTTCTGACAGAGTAAAATTCTTGAGGG
AACTTTCACCATTATGGGAAATGGTTCAAGAAGGTATTGACTTAAACTCCATCAAATGGTCAGGTCATTG
AGTGTTTTTTATTTGTTGTATTTTTTTTTTTTTAGAGAAAATCCTCCAATATATAAATTAGGAATCATAG
TTTCATGATTTTCTGTTACACCTAACTTTTTGTGTGGTGCCCTCCTCCTTGTCAATATTAATGTTAAAGT
GCAATTCTTTTTCCTTATCACGTTGAGCCATTAGTATCAATTTGCTTACCTGTATTCCTTTACATCCTCC
TTTTTCTCCTTCTTGATAAATGTATGTAGATTGCGTATATAGTTTCGTCTACCCTATGAACATATTCCAT
TTTGTAATTTCGTGTCGTTTCTATTATGAATTTCATTTATAAAGTTTATGTACAAATATCATAAAAAAAG
AGAATCTTTTTAAGCAAGGATTTTCTTAACTTCTTCGGCGACAGCATCACCGACTTCGGTGGTACTGTTG
GAACCACCTAAATCACCAGTTCTGATACCTGCATCCAAAACCTTTTTAACTGCATCTTCAATGGCCTTAC
CTTCTTCAGGCAAGTTCAATGACAATTTCAACATCATTGCAGCAGACAAGATAGTGGCGATAGGGTTGAC
CTTATTCTTTGGCAAATCTGGAGCAGAACCGTGGCATGGTTCGTACAAACCAAATGCGGTGTTCTTGTCT
GGCAAAGAGGCCAAGGACGCAGATGGCAACAAACCCAAGGAACCTGGGATAACGGAGGCTTCATCGGAGA
TGATATCACCAAACATGTTGCTGGTGATTATAATACCATTTAGGTGGGTTGGGTTCTTAACTAGGATCAT
GGCGGCAGAATCAATCAATTGATGTTGAACCTTCAATGTAGGGAATTCGTTCTTGATGGTTTCCTCCACA
GTTTTTCTCCATAATCTTGAAGAGGCCAAAACATTAGCTTTATCCAAGGACCAAATAGGCAATGGTGGCT
CATGTTGTAGGGCCATGAAAGCGGCCATTCTTGTGATTCTTTGCACTTCTGGAACGGTGTATTGTTCACT
ATCCCAAGCGACACCATCACCATCGTCTTCCTTTCTCTTACCAAAGTAAATACCTCCCACTAATTCTCTG
ACAACAACGAAGTCAGTACCTTTAGCAAATTGTGGCTTGATTGGAGATAAGTCTAAAAGAGAGTCGGATG
CAAAGTTACATGGTCTTAAGTTGGCGTACAATTGAAGTTCTTTACGGATTTTTAGTAAACCTTGTTCAGG
TCTAACACTACCGGTACCCCATTTAGGACCACCCACAGCACCTAACAAAACGGCATCAGCCTTCTTGGAG
GCTTCCAGCGCCTCATCTGGAAGTGGAACACCTGTAGCATCGATAGCAGCACCACCAATTAAATGATTTT
CGAAATCGAACTTGACATTGGAACGAACATCAGAAATAGCTTTAAGAACCTTAATGGCTTCGGCTGTGAT
TTCTTGACCAACGTGGTCACCTGGCAAAACGACGATCTTCTTAGGGGCAGACATTAGAATGGTATATCCT
TGAAATATATATATATATATTGCTGAAATGTAAAAGGTAAGAAAAGTTAGAAAGTAAGACGATTGCTAAC
CACCTATTGGAAAAAACAATAGGTCCTTAAATAATATTGTCAACTTCAAGTATTGTGATGCAAGCATTTA
GTCATGAACGCTTCTCTATTCTATATGAAAAGCCGGTTCCGGCGCTCTCACCTTTCCTTTTTCTCCCAAT
TTTTCAGTTGAAAAAGGTATATGCGTCAGGCGACCTCTGAAATTAACAAAAAATTTCCAGTCATCGAATT
TGATTCTGTGCGATAGCGCCCCTGTGTGTTCTCGTTATGTTGAGGAAAAAAATAATGGTTGCTAAGAGAT
TCGAACTCTTGCATCTTACGATACCTGAGTATTCCCACAGTTAACTGCGGTCAAGATATTTCTTGAATCA
GGCGCCTTAGACCGCTCGGCCAAACAACCAATTACTTGTTGAGAAATAGAGTATAATTATCCTATAAATA
TAACGTTTTTGAACACACATGAACAAGGAAGTACAGGACAATTGATTTTGAAGAGAATGTGGATTTTGAT
GTAATTGTTGGGATTCCATTTTTAATAAGGCAATAATATTAGGTATGTAGATATACTAGAAGTTCTCCTC
GACCGGTCGATATGCGGTGTGAAATACCGCACAGATGCGTAAGGAGAAAATACCGCATCAGGAAATTGTA
AGCGTTAATATTTTGTTAAAATTCGCGTTAAATTTTTGTTAAATCAGCTCATTTTTTAACCAATAGGCCG
AAATCGGCAAAATCCCTTATAAATCAAAAGAATAGACCGAGATAGGGT
[37 nt withheld, positions 7819-7855]
AAAGAACGTGGACTCCAACGTCAAAGG
[49 nt withheld, positions 7883-7931]
T
[91 nt withheld, positions 7933-8023]
G
[124 nt withheld, positions 8025-8148]
CAATATTGGCCATTAGCCATATTATTCATTGGTTATATAGCATAAATCAATATTGGCTATTGGCCATTGC
ATACGTTGTATCTATATCATAATATGTACATTTATATTGGCTCATGTCCAATATGACCGCCATGTT
